Addgene plasmid #49703: pVRa42_4454
Depositing lab: Christopher Voigt. Depositing organization: University of California, San Francisco (UCSF). Publication: Design of orthogonal genetic switches based on a crosstalk map of sigmas, anti-sigmas, and promoters. Rhodius VA, Segall-Shapiro TH, Sharon BD, Ghodasara A, Orlova E, Tabakh H, Burkhardt DH, Clancy K, Peterson TC, Gross CA, Voigt CA. Mol Syst Biol. 2013 Oct 29;9:702. doi: 10.1038/msb.2013.58. PubMed 24169405.
Backbone
  Vector backbone: pVRa
  Vector type: Bacterial Expression, Synthetic Biology
Growth in bacteria
  Bacterial resistance: Ampicillin, 100 μg/mL
  Growth temperature: 37°C
  Growth strain: DH10B
  Copy number: Low Copy
Gene/Insert
  Gene/Insert name: ECF42_4454
  Species: Xanthomonas campestris pv. campestris str. ATCC 33913
  Mutation: Codon optimized for E.coli
  Promoter: pT7-lacO
  Tag / fusion protein: His6-PreScission (N terminal on backbone)
  Cloning method: Restriction Enzyme; 5′ cloning site NdeI (not destroyed); 3′ cloning site HindIII (not destroyed)
  Sequencing primers: 5′ CGATATAGGCGCCAGCAAC; 3′ CAGCAGCCAACTCAGCTTC
Terms and licenses: Academic/Nonprofit Terms; Industry Terms: Not Available to Industry
How to cite: pVRa42_4454 was a gift from Christopher Voigt (Addgene plasmid # 49703 ; http://n2t.net/addgene:49703 ; RRID:Addgene_49703)
