[The description below was written by a language model from this plasmid's Addgene catalogue record and the feature table of its GenBank file.]
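Description:
pVRa42_4454 is a 6.7 kb bacterial expression plasmid on the pVRa backbone, built for synthetic-biology work in E. coli. It has a pET-like architecture. A ColE1/pBR322-type origin is accompanied by the bom region and the rop gene, and rop keeps copy number down, consistent with the catalogue's "low copy" listing despite the generic high-copy wording on the origin annotation. Selection is by ampicillin through beta-lactamase (bla) expressed from its own promoter. An f1 origin is also present, which would allow single-stranded DNA production with helper phage.

The payload is ECF42_4454, an extracytoplasmic function (ECF) sigma factor gene from Xanthomonas campestris pv. campestris ATCC 33913, codon optimized for E. coli and cloned between NdeI and HindIII sites. The insert itself is not annotated in the feature table. By position, it should occupy the unannotated stretch that follows the N-terminal tag across the sequence origin and runs to the region upstream of the T7 terminator. Expression is driven by a T7 promoter fused to a lac operator, followed by the phage T7 gene 10 ribosome binding site. The plasmid's own lacI gene supplies repressor, so transcription needs T7 RNA polymerase in the host and is induced with IPTG.

The backbone adds an N-terminal 6xHis tag and an HRV 3C/PreScission protease site, allowing affinity purification and tag removal. A second 6xHis sequence is annotated just upstream of the terminator, but the record does not show whether it is in frame with the insert. The associated publication mapped crosstalk among sigmas, anti-sigmas and promoters, so this plasmid presumably serves as the inducible sigma source for building orthogonal genetic switches.
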