LOCUS       Exported 6725 bp ds-DNA circular SYN 13-MAY-2021
DEFINITION  synthetic circular DNA
ACCESSION   .
VERSION     .
KEYWORDS    pVRa42_4454
SOURCE      synthetic DNA construct
  ORGANISM  synthetic DNA construct
REFERENCE   1 (bases 1 to 6725)
  AUTHORS   Rhodius VA, Segall-Shapiro TH, Sharon BD, Ghodasara A, Orlova E,
            Tabakh H, Burkhardt DH, Clancy K, Peterson TC, Gross CA, Voigt CA
  TITLE     Design of orthogonal genetic switches based on a crosstalk map of
            sigmas, anti-sigmas, and promoters.
  JOURNAL   Mol Syst Biol. 2013 Oct 29;9:702. doi: 10.1038/msb.2013.58.
  PUBMED    24169405
REFERENCE   2 (bases 1 to 6725)
  AUTHORS   .
  TITLE     Direct Submission
  JOURNAL   Exported May 13, 2021 from SnapGene Server 1.1.58
            http://www.snapgene.com
FEATURES             Location/Qualifiers
     source          1..6725
                     /organism="synthetic DNA construct"
                     /mol_type="other DNA"
     CDS             1300..1317
                     /codon_start=1
                     /product="6xHis affinity tag"
                     /label=6xHis
                     /translation="HHHHHH"
     primer_bind     complement(1370..1388)
                     /label=T7 Term
                     /note="T7 terminator, reverse primer"
     terminator      1384..1431
                     /label=T7 terminator
                     /note="transcription terminator for bacteriophage T7 RNA
                     polymerase"
     rep_origin      1468..1923
                     /direction=RIGHT
                     /label=f1 ori
                     /note="f1 bacteriophage origin of replication; arrow
                     indicates direction of (+) strand synthesis"
     primer_bind     complement(1555..1574)
                     /label=F1ori-R
                     /note="F1 origin, reverse primer"
     primer_bind     1765..1786
                     /label=F1ori-F
                     /note="F1 origin, forward primer"
     promoter        1950..2054
                     /gene="bla"
                     /label=AmpR promoter
     CDS             2055..2915
                     /codon_start=1
                     /gene="bla"
                     /product="beta-lactamase"
                     /label=AmpR
                     /note="confers resistance to ampicillin, carbenicillin, and
                     related antibiotics"
                     /translation="MSIQHFRVALIPFFAAFCLPVFAHPETLVKVKDAEDQLGARVGYI
                     ELDLNSGKILESFRPEERFPMMSTFKVLLCGAVLSRIDAGQEQLGRRIHYSQNDLVEYS
                     PVTEKHLTDGMTVRELCSAAITMSDNTAANLLLTTIGGPKELTAFLHNMGDHVTRLDRW
                     EPELNEAIPNDERDTTMPAAMATTLRKLLTGELLTLASRQQLIDWMEADKVAGPLLRSA
                     LPAGWFIADKSGAGERGSRGIIAALGPDGKPSRIVVIYTTGSQATMDERNRQIAEIGAS
                     LIKHW"
     primer_bind     complement(2273..2292)
                     /label=Amp-R
                     /note="Ampicillin resistance gene, reverse primer"
     rep_origin      3086..3674
                     /direction=RIGHT
                     /label=ori
                     /note="high-copy-number ColE1/pMB1/pBR322/pUC origin of
                     replication"
     primer_bind     3575..3594
                     /label=pBR322ori-F
                     /note="pBR322 origin, forward primer"
     primer_bind     3828..3845
                     /label=L4440
                     /note="L4440 vector, forward primer"
     misc_feature    3860..4002
                     /label=bom
                     /note="basis of mobility region from pBR322"
     primer_bind     complement(3928..3947)
                     /label=pRS-marker
                     /note="pRS vectors, use to sequence yeast selectable
                     marker"
     primer_bind     4088..4110
                     /label=pGEX 3'
                     /note="pGEX vectors, reverse primer"
     CDS             complement(4104..4295)
                     /codon_start=1
                     /gene="rop"
                     /product="Rop protein, which maintains plasmids at low copy
                     number"
                     /label=rop
                     /translation="MTKQEKTALNMARFIRSQTLTLLEKLNELDADEQADICESLHDHA
                     DELYRSCLARFGDDGENL"
     CDS             complement(5104..6186)
                     /codon_start=1
                     /gene="lacI"
                     /product="lac repressor"
                     /label=lacI
                     /note="The lac repressor binds to the lac operator to
                     inhibit transcription in E. coli. This inhibition can be
                     relieved by adding lactose or
                     isopropyl-beta-D-thiogalactopyranoside (IPTG)."
                     /translation="MKPVTLYDVAEYAGVSYQTVSRVVNQASHVSAKTREKVEAAMAEL
                     NYIPNRVAQQLAGKQSLLIGVATSSLALHAPSQIVAAIKSRADQLGASVVVSMVERSGV
                     EACKAAVHNLLAQRVSGLIINYPLDDQDAIAVEAACTNVPALFLDVSDQTPINSIIFSH
                     EDGTRLGVEHLVALGHQQIALLAGPLSSVSARLRLAGWHKYLTRNQIQPIAEREGDWSA
                     MSGFQQTMQMLNEGIVPTAMLVANDQMALGAMRAITESGLRVGADISVVGYDDTEDSSC
                     YIPPLTTIKQDFRLLGQTSVDRLLQLSQGQAVKGNQLLPVSLVKRKTTLAPNTQTASPR
                     ALADSLMQLARQVSRLESGQ"
     primer_bind     6148..6167
                     /label=LacI-R
                     /note="LacI, reverse primer"
     promoter        complement(6187..6264)
                     /gene="lacI"
                     /label=lacI promoter
     primer_bind     6470..6489
                     /label=pBRrevBam
                     /note="pBR322 vectors, tet region, downstream of BamHI,
                     reverse primer"
     primer_bind     6573..6592
                     /label=T7
                     /note="T7 promoter, forward primer"
     promoter        6573..6591
                     /label=T7 promoter
                     /note="promoter for bacteriophage T7 RNA polymerase"
     protein_bind    6592..6616
                     /label=lac operator
                     /bound_moiety="lac repressor encoded by lacI"
                     /note="The lac repressor binds to the lac operator to
                     inhibit transcription in E. coli. This inhibition can be
                     relieved by adding lactose or
                     isopropyl-beta-D-thiogalactopyranoside (IPTG)."
     RBS             6631..6653
                     /note="efficient ribosome binding site from bacteriophage
                     T7 gene 10 (Olins and Rangwala, 1989)"
     CDS             6672..6689
                     /codon_start=1
                     /product="6xHis affinity tag"
                     /label=6xHis
                     /translation="HHHHHH"
     CDS             6699..6722
                     /codon_start=1
                     /product="recognition and cleavage site for human
                     rhinovirus 3C and PreScission proteases"
                     /label=HRV 3C site
                     /translation="LEVLFQGP"
ORIGIN
        1 atggcagcaa ccgatattag cgcactgctg gataccctgt ggcgtcgtga agcaagccgt
       61 attattggtg cactggcacg tcagctgcgt gatgttggtc tggccgaaga actggcacag
      121 gatgcactgg ttgcagcact ggaacattgg cctcgtaatg gtattccgga taatccggca
      181 gcatggctga tgaccaccgc aaaacatcgt gcaattgatc gtctgcgtca ttatcagctg
      241 cagcgtcgta aacaggatgc cctgagcttt gaaattgaac gtgaacagca ggcagcaagc
      301 gcagcacagc tggttgatcc ggatgatgat ctgggtgatg atcagctgcg tctgatgttt
      361 gttgcatgtc atccggcact gggcaccgat gcacgtgttg cactgaccct gcgtctgctg
      421 ggtggtctga gtaccgatgc aattgcccgt gcatttctgg ttccggaagc aaccattgca
      481 cagcgtattg ttcgtgcaaa acgtaccctg agcgataaac aggttccgtt tgaagttccg
      541 cgtggtagcg aacgtcatgc acgtctggca agcgttctgg aagttctgta tctgattttt
      601 aacgaaggct atgcagccag tgatggtgat gatgcccagc gtccggctct gtgtcatgaa
      661 gcactgagcc tgattggtgt tctggcagag cagatgccga ccgcagccga agttcatgca
      721 ctgcgtgcac tgatggcact gcaggccagc cgtagcgcag cccgtagtga tgcaagtggt
      781 gcaccggttc tgctgctgga acaggatcgt agccgttggc atcagccgct gattcagctg
      841 ggtctggcag ccctggcacg tgcacagcag ctgggtggcg gtgaaagcag ctatgccctg
      901 caggcagcca ttgcagcatg tcatgttacc gcagcccagg cccaggatac cgattggcca
      961 cgtattgcag ccctgtatac ccgtctggcc cagcgtgttc cgagtccggt tattgcactg
     1021 aatcgtgcag ttgcgattgc aatggcagaa ggtccggcag ccggtctggt tctggttgaa
     1081 gccctgcagc aggatagtgc actgcgccac tatcatctgc tgccgagcgt tcgtggtgat
     1141 ctgctgtata aactgggtcg ttttgatgaa gcacgtgcag attttctgca tgccgcaacc
     1201 ctggcaggta atgcacgtga taaaaccttt ctgctgaccc gtgcagatgc atgtagcggt
     1261 ctgcctgcat aaggatccaa gcttgcggcc gcactcgagc accaccacca ccaccactga
     1321 gatccggctg ctaacaaagc ccgaaaggaa gctgagttgg ctgctgccac cgctgagcaa
     1381 taactagcat aaccccttgg ggcctctaaa cgggtcttga ggggtttttt gctgaaagga
     1441 ggaactatat ccggattggc gaatgggnnn nnnnnnnnnn nnnnnnnnnn nnnnnnnnnn
     1501 nnnnnnnnnn nnnnnnnnnn nnnnnnnnnn nnnnnnnnnn nnnnnnnnnn nnnnnnnnnn
     1561 nnnnnnnnnn nnnnnnnnnn nnnnnnnnnn ncnnnnnnnn nnnnnnnnnn nnnnnnnnnn
     1621 nnnnnnnnnn nnnnnnnnnn nnnnnnnnnn nnnnnnnnnn nnnnnnnnnn nnnnnnnnnn
     1681 nnnannnnnn nnnnnnnnnn nnnnnnnnnn nnnnnnnnnn nnnnnnnnnn nnncctttga
     1741 cgttggagtc cacgttcttt aatagtggac tcttgttcca aactggaaca acactcaacc
     1801 ctatctcggt ctattctttt gatttataag ggattttgcc gatttcggcc tattggttaa
     1861 aaaatgagct gatttaacaa aaatttaacg cgaattttaa caaaatatta acgtttacaa
     1921 tttcaggtgg cacttttcgg ggaaatgtgc gcggaacccc tatttgttta tttttctaaa
     1981 tacattcaaa tatgtatccg ctcatgagac aataaccctg ataaatgctt caataatatt
     2041 gaaaaaggaa gagtatgagt attcaacatt tccgtgtcgc ccttattccc ttttttgcgg
     2101 cattttgcct tcctgttttt gctcacccag aaacgctggt gaaagtaaaa gatgctgaag
     2161 atcagttggg tgcacgagtg ggttacatcg aactggatct caacagcggt aagatccttg
     2221 agagttttcg ccccgaagaa cgttttccaa tgatgagcac ttttaaagtt ctgctatgtg
     2281 gcgcggtatt atcccgtatt gacgccgggc aagagcaact cggtcgccgc atacactatt
     2341 ctcagaatga cttggttgag tactcaccag tcacagaaaa gcatcttacg gatggcatga
     2401 cagtaagaga attatgcagt gctgccataa ccatgagtga taacactgcg gccaacttac
     2461 ttctgacaac gatcggagga ccgaaggagc taaccgcttt tttgcacaac atgggggatc
     2521 atgtaactcg ccttgatcgt tgggaaccgg agctgaatga agccatacca aacgacgagc
     2581 gtgacaccac gatgcctgca gcaatggcaa caacgttgcg caaactatta actggcgaac
     2641 tacttactct agcttcccgg caacaattaa tagactggat ggaggcggat aaagttgcag
     2701 gaccacttct gcgctcggcc cttccggctg gctggtttat tgctgataaa tctggagccg
     2761 gtgagcgtgg gtctcgcggt atcattgcag cactggggcc agatggtaag ccctcccgta
     2821 tcgtagttat ctacacgacg gggagtcagg caactatgga tgaacgaaat agacagatcg
     2881 ctgagatagg tgcctcactg attaagcatt ggtaactgtc agaccaagtt tactcatata
     2941 tactttagat tgatttaaaa cttcattttt aatttaaaag gatctaggtg aagatccttt
     3001 ttgataatct catgaccaaa atcccttaac gtgagttttc gttccactga gcgtcagacc
     3061 ccgtagaaaa gatcaaagga tcttcttgag atcctttttt tctgcgcgta atctgctgct
     3121 tgcaaacaaa aaaaccaccg ctaccagcgg tggtttgttt gccggatcaa gagctaccaa
     3181 ctctttttcc gaaggtaact ggcttcagca gagcgcagat accaaatact gtccttctag
     3241 tgtagccgta gttaggccac cacttcaaga actctgtagc accgcctaca tacctcgctc
     3301 tgctaatcct gttaccagtg gctgctgcca gtggcgataa gtcgtgtctt accgggttgg
     3361 actcaagacg atagttaccg gataaggcgc agcggtcggg ctgaacgggg ggttcgtgca
     3421 cacagcccag cttggagcga acgacctaca ccgaactgag atacctacag cgtgagctat
     3481 gagaaagcgc cacgcttccc gaagggagaa aggcggacag gtatccggta agcggcaggg
     3541 tcggaacagg agagcgcacg agggagcttc cagggggaaa cgcctggtat ctttatagtc
     3601 ctgtcgggtt tcgccacctc tgacttgagc gtcgattttt gtgatgctcg tcaggggggc
     3661 ggagcctatg gaaaaacgcc agcaacgcgg cctttttacg gttcctggcc ttttgctggc
     3721 cttttgctca catgttcttt cctgcgttat cccctgattc tgtggataac cgtattaccg
     3781 cctttgagtg agctgatacc gctcgccgca gccgaacgac cgagcgcagc gagtcagtga
     3841 gcgaggaagc ggaagagcgc ctgatgcggt attttctcct tacgcatctg tgcggtattt
     3901 cacaccgcat atatggtgca ctctcagtac aatctgctct gatgccgcat agttaagcca
     3961 gtatacactc cgctatcgct acgtgactgg gtcatggctg cgccccgaca cccgccaaca
     4021 cccgctgacg cgccctgacg ggcttgtctg ctcccggcat ccgcttacag acaagctgtg
     4081 accgtctccg ggagctgcat gtgtcagagg ttttcaccgt catcaccgaa acgcgcgagg
     4141 cagctgcggt aaagctcatc agcgtggtcg tgaagcgatt cacagatgtc tgcctgttca
     4201 tccgcgtcca gctcgttgag tttctccaga agcgttaatg tctggcttct gataaagcgg
     4261 gccatgttaa gggcggtttt ttcctgtttg gtcactgatg cctccgtgta agggggattt
     4321 ctgttcatgg gggtaatgat accgatgaaa cgagagagga tgctcacgat acgggttact
     4381 gatgatgaac atgcccggtt actggaacgt tgtgagggta aacaactggc ggtatggatg
     4441 cggcgggacc agagaaaaat cactcagggt caatgccagc gcttcgttaa tacagatgta
     4501 ggtgttccac agggtagcca gcagcatcct gcgatgcaga tccggaacat aatggtgcag
     4561 ggcgctgact tccgcgtttc cagactttac gaaacacgga aaccgaagac cattcatgtt
     4621 gttgctcagg tcgcagacgt tttgcagcag cagtcgcttc acgttcgctc gcgtatcggt
     4681 gattcattct gctaaccagt aaggcaaccc cgccagccta gccgggtcct caacgacagg
     4741 agcacgatca tgcgcacccg tggggccgcc atgccggcga taatggcctg cttctcgccg
     4801 aaacgtttgg tggcgggacc agtgacgaag gcttgagcga gggcgtgcaa gattccgaat
     4861 accgcaagcg acaggccgat catcgtcgcg ctccagcgaa agcggtcctc gccgaaaatg
     4921 acccagagcg ctgccggcac ctgtcctacg agttgcatga taaagaagac agtcataagt
     4981 gcggcgacga tagtcatgcc ccgcgcccac cggaaggagc tgactgggtt gaaggctctc
     5041 aagggcatcg gtcgagatcc cggtgcctaa tgagtgagct aacttacatt aattgcgttg
     5101 cgctcactgc ccgctttcca gtcgggaaac ctgtcgtgcc agctgcatta atgaatcggc
     5161 caacgcgcgg ggagaggcgg tttgcgtatt gggcgccagg gtggtttttc ttttcaccag
     5221 tgagacgggc aacagctgat tgcccttcac cgcctggccc tgagagagtt gcagcaagcg
     5281 gtccacgctg gtttgcccca gcaggcgaaa atcctgtttg atggtggtta acggcgggat
     5341 ataacatgag ctgtcttcgg tatcgtcgta tcccactacc gagatatccg caccaacgcg
     5401 cagcccggac tcggtaatgg cgcgcattgc gcccagcgcc atctgatcgt tggcaaccag
     5461 catcgcagtg ggaacgatgc cctcattcag catttgcatg gtttgttgaa aaccggacat
     5521 ggcactccag tcgccttccc gttccgctat cggctgaatt tgattgcgag tgagatattt
     5581 atgccagcca gccagacgca gacgcgccga gacagaactt aatgggcccg ctaacagcgc
     5641 gatttgctgg tgacccaatg cgaccagatg ctccacgccc agtcgcgtac cgtcttcatg
     5701 ggagaaaata atactgttga tgggtgtctg gtcagagaca tcaagaaata acgccggaac
     5761 attagtgcag gcagcttcca cagcaatggc atcctggtca tccagcggat agttaatgat
     5821 cagcccactg acgcgttgcg cgagaagatt gtgcaccgcc gctttacagg cttcgacgcc
     5881 gcttcgttct accatcgaca ccaccacgct ggcacccagt tgatcggcgc gagatttaat
     5941 cgccgcgaca atttgcgacg gcgcgtgcag ggccagactg gaggtggcaa cgccaatcag
     6001 caacgactgt ttgcccgcca gttgttgtgc cacgcggttg ggaatgtaat tcagctccgc
     6061 catcgccgct tccacttttt cccgcgtttt cgcagaaacg tggctggcct ggttcaccac
     6121 gcgggaaacg gtctgataag agacaccggc atactctgcg acatcgtata acgttactgg
     6181 tttcacattc accaccctga attgactctc ttccgggcgc tatcatgcca taccgcgaaa
     6241 ggttttgcgc cattcgatgg tgtccgggat ctcgacgctc tcccttatgc gactcctgca
     6301 ttaggaagca gcccagtagt aggttgaggc cgttgagcac cgccgccgca aggaatggtg
     6361 catgcaagga gatggcgccc aacagtcccc cggccacggg gcctgccacc atacccacgc
     6421 cgaaacaagc gctcatgagc ccgaagtggc gagcccgatc ttccccatcg gtgatgtcgg
     6481 cgatataggc gccagcaacc gcacctgtgg cgccggtgat gccggccacg atgcgtccgg
     6541 cgtagaggat cgagatctcg atcccgcgaa attaatacga ctcactatag gggaattgtg
     6601 agcggataac aattcccctc tagaaataat tttgtttaac tttaagaagg agatatacca
     6661 tgggcagcag ccatcatcat catcatcaca gcagcggcct ggaagttctg ttccaggggc
     6721 cccat
//
