>Addgene plasmid #49703 | pVRa42_4454 | depositor partial sequence | sequence record 74084 | ECF gene
ATGGCAGCAACCGATATTAGCGCACTGCTGGATACCCTGTGGCGTCGTGAAGCAAGCCGTATTATTGGTG
CACTGGCACGTCAGCTGCGTGATGTTGGTCTGGCCGAAGAACTGGCACAGGATGCACTGGTTGCAGCACT
GGAACATTGGCCTCGTAATGGTATTCCGGATAATCCGGCAGCATGGCTGATGACCACCGCAAAACATCGT
GCAATTGATCGTCTGCGTCATTATCAGCTGCAGCGTCGTAAACAGGATGCCCTGAGCTTTGAAATTGAAC
GTGAACAGCAGGCAGCAAGCGCAGCACAGCTGGTTGATCCGGATGATGATCTGGGTGATGATCAGCTGCG
TCTGATGTTTGTTGCATGTCATCCGGCACTGGGCACCGATGCACGTGTTGCACTGACCCTGCGTCTGCTG
GGTGGTCTGAGTACCGATGCAATTGCCCGTGCATTTCTGGTTCCGGAAGCAACCATTGCACAGCGTATTG
TTCGTGCAAAACGTACCCTGAGCGATAAACAGGTTCCGTTTGAAGTTCCGCGTGGTAGCGAACGTCATGC
ACGTCTGGCAAGCGTTCTGGAAGTTCTGTATCTGATTTTTAACGAAGGCTATGCAGCCAGTGATGGTGAT
GATGCCCAGCGTCCGGCTCTGTGTCATGAAGCACTGAGCCTGATTGGTGTTCTGGCAGAGCAGATGCCGA
CCGCAGCCGAAGTTCATGCACTGCGTGCACTGATGGCACTGCAGGCCAGCCGTAGCGCAGCCCGTAGTGA
TGCAAGTGGTGCACCGGTTCTGCTGCTGGAACAGGATCGTAGCCGTTGGCATCAGCCGCTGATTCAGCTG
GGTCTGGCAGCCCTGGCACGTGCACAGCAGCTGGGTGGCGGTGAAAGCAGCTATGCCCTGCAGGCAGCCA
TTGCAGCATGTCATGTTACCGCAGCCCAGGCCCAGGATACCGATTGGCCACGTATTGCAGCCCTGTATAC
CCGTCTGGCCCAGCGTGTTCCGAGTCCGGTTATTGCACTGAATCGTGCAGTTGCGATTGCAATGGCAGAA
GGTCCGGCAGCCGGTCTGGTTCTGGTTGAAGCCCTGCAGCAGGATAGTGCACTGCGCCACTATCATCTGC
TGCCGAGCGTTCGTGGTGATCTGCTGTATAAACTGGGTCGTTTTGATGAAGCACGTGCAGATTTTCTGCA
TGCCGCAACCCTGGCAGGTAATGCACGTGATAAAACCTTTCTGCTGACCCGTGCAGATGCATGTAGCGGT
CTGCCTGCATAA
