>Addgene plasmid #49703 | pVRa42_4454 | depositor partial sequence | sequence record 74085 | pVRa backbone
GGATCCAAGCTTGCGGCCGCACTCGAGCACCACCACCACCACCACTGAGATCCGGCTGCTAACAAAGCCC
GAAAGGAAGCTGAGTTGGCTGCTGCCACCGCTGAGCAATAACTAGCATAACCCCTTGGGGCCTCTAAACG
GGTCTTGAGGGGTTTTTTGCTGAAAGGAGGAACTATATCCGGATTGGCGAATGGG
[124 nt withheld, positions 196-319]
C
[91 nt withheld, positions 321-411]
A
[49 nt withheld, positions 413-461]
CCTTTGACGTTGGAGTCCACGTTCTTTAATAGTGGACTCTTGTTCCAAACTGGAACAACACTCAACCCTA
TCTCGGTCTATTCTTTTGATTTATAAGGGATTTTGCCGATTTCGGCCTATTGGTTAAAAAATGAGCTGAT
TTAACAAAAATTTAACGCGAATTTTAACAAAATATTAACGTTTACAATTTCAGGTGGCACTTTTCGGGGA
AATGTGCGCGGAACCCCTATTTGTTTATTTTTCTAAATACATTCAAATATGTATCCGCTCATGAGACAAT
AACCCTGATAAATGCTTCAATAATATTGAAAAAGGAAGAGTATGAGTATTCAACATTTCCGTGTCGCCCT
TATTCCCTTTTTTGCGGCATTTTGCCTTCCTGTTTTTGCTCACCCAGAAACGCTGGTGAAAGTAAAAGAT
GCTGAAGATCAGTTGGGTGCACGAGTGGGTTACATCGAACTGGATCTCAACAGCGGTAAGATCCTTGAGA
GTTTTCGCCCCGAAGAACGTTTTCCAATGATGAGCACTTTTAAAGTTCTGCTATGTGGCGCGGTATTATC
CCGTATTGACGCCGGGCAAGAGCAACTCGGTCGCCGCATACACTATTCTCAGAATGACTTGGTTGAGTAC
TCACCAGTCACAGAAAAGCATCTTACGGATGGCATGACAGTAAGAGAATTATGCAGTGCTGCCATAACCA
TGAGTGATAACACTGCGGCCAACTTACTTCTGACAACGATCGGAGGACCGAAGGAGCTAACCGCTTTTTT
GCACAACATGGGGGATCATGTAACTCGCCTTGATCGTTGGGAACCGGAGCTGAATGAAGCCATACCAAAC
GACGAGCGTGACACCACGATGCCTGCAGCAATGGCAACAACGTTGCGCAAACTATTAACTGGCGAACTAC
TTACTCTAGCTTCCCGGCAACAATTAATAGACTGGATGGAGGCGGATAAAGTTGCAGGACCACTTCTGCG
CTCGGCCCTTCCGGCTGGCTGGTTTATTGCTGATAAATCTGGAGCCGGTGAGCGTGGGTCTCGCGGTATC
ATTGCAGCACTGGGGCCAGATGGTAAGCCCTCCCGTATCGTAGTTATCTACACGACGGGGAGTCAGGCAA
CTATGGATGAACGAAATAGACAGATCGCTGAGATAGGTGCCTCACTGATTAAGCATTGGTAACTGTCAGA
CCAAGTTTACTCATATATACTTTAGATTGATTTAAAACTTCATTTTTAATTTAAAAGGATCTAGGTGAAG
ATCCTTTTTGATAATCTCATGACCAAAATCCCTTAACGTGAGTTTTCGTTCCACTGAGCGTCAGACCCCG
TAGAAAAGATCAAAGGATCTTCTTGAGATCCTTTTTTTCTGCGCGTAATCTGCTGCTTGCAAACAAAAAA
ACCACCGCTACCAGCGGTGGTTTGTTTGCCGGATCAAGAGCTACCAACTCTTTTTCCGAAGGTAACTGGC
TTCAGCAGAGCGCAGATACCAAATACTGTCCTTCTAGTGTAGCCGTAGTTAGGCCACCACTTCAAGAACT
CTGTAGCACCGCCTACATACCTCGCTCTGCTAATCCTGTTACCAGTGGCTGCTGCCAGTGGCGATAAGTC
GTGTCTTACCGGGTTGGACTCAAGACGATAGTTACCGGATAAGGCGCAGCGGTCGGGCTGAACGGGGGGT
TCGTGCACACAGCCCAGCTTGGAGCGAACGACCTACACCGAACTGAGATACCTACAGCGTGAGCTATGAG
AAAGCGCCACGCTTCCCGAAGGGAGAAAGGCGGACAGGTATCCGGTAAGCGGCAGGGTCGGAACAGGAGA
GCGCACGAGGGAGCTTCCAGGGGGAAACGCCTGGTATCTTTATAGTCCTGTCGGGTTTCGCCACCTCTGA
CTTGAGCGTCGATTTTTGTGATGCTCGTCAGGGGGGCGGAGCCTATGGAAAAACGCCAGCAACGCGGCCT
TTTTACGGTTCCTGGCCTTTTGCTGGCCTTTTGCTCACATGTTCTTTCCTGCGTTATCCCCTGATTCTGT
GGATAACCGTATTACCGCCTTTGAGTGAGCTGATACCGCTCGCCGCAGCCGAACGACCGAGCGCAGCGAG
TCAGTGAGCGAGGAAGCGGAAGAGCGCCTGATGCGGTATTTTCTCCTTACGCATCTGTGCGGTATTTCAC
ACCGCATATATGGTGCACTCTCAGTACAATCTGCTCTGATGCCGCATAGTTAAGCCAGTATACACTCCGC
TATCGCTACGTGACTGGGTCATGGCTGCGCCCCGACACCCGCCAACACCCGCTGACGCGCCCTGACGGGC
TTGTCTGCTCCCGGCATCCGCTTACAGACAAGCTGTGACCGTCTCCGGGAGCTGCATGTGTCAGAGGTTT
TCACCGTCATCACCGAAACGCGCGAGGCAGCTGCGGTAAAGCTCATCAGCGTGGTCGTGAAGCGATTCAC
AGATGTCTGCCTGTTCATCCGCGTCCAGCTCGTTGAGTTTCTCCAGAAGCGTTAATGTCTGGCTTCTGAT
AAAGCGGGCCATGTTAAGGGCGGTTTTTTCCTGTTTGGTCACTGATGCCTCCGTGTAAGGGGGATTTCTG
TTCATGGGGGTAATGATACCGATGAAACGAGAGAGGATGCTCACGATACGGGTTACTGATGATGAACATG
CCCGGTTACTGGAACGTTGTGAGGGTAAACAACTGGCGGTATGGATGCGGCGGGACCAGAGAAAAATCAC
TCAGGGTCAATGCCAGCGCTTCGTTAATACAGATGTAGGTGTTCCACAGGGTAGCCAGCAGCATCCTGCG
ATGCAGATCCGGAACATAATGGTGCAGGGCGCTGACTTCCGCGTTTCCAGACTTTACGAAACACGGAAAC
CGAAGACCATTCATGTTGTTGCTCAGGTCGCAGACGTTTTGCAGCAGCAGTCGCTTCACGTTCGCTCGCG
TATCGGTGATTCATTCTGCTAACCAGTAAGGCAACCCCGCCAGCCTAGCCGGGTCCTCAACGACAGGAGC
ACGATCATGCGCACCCGTGGGGCCGCCATGCCGGCGATAATGGCCTGCTTCTCGCCGAAACGTTTGGTGG
CGGGACCAGTGACGAAGGCTTGAGCGAGGGCGTGCAAGATTCCGAATACCGCAAGCGACAGGCCGATCAT
CGTCGCGCTCCAGCGAAAGCGGTCCTCGCCGAAAATGACCCAGAGCGCTGCCGGCACCTGTCCTACGAGT
TGCATGATAAAGAAGACAGTCATAAGTGCGGCGACGATAGTCATGCCCCGCGCCCACCGGAAGGAGCTGA
CTGGGTTGAAGGCTCTCAAGGGCATCGGTCGAGATCCCGGTGCCTAATGAGTGAGCTAACTTACATTAAT
TGCGTTGCGCTCACTGCCCGCTTTCCAGTCGGGAAACCTGTCGTGCCAGCTGCATTAATGAATCGGCCAA
CGCGCGGGGAGAGGCGGTTTGCGTATTGGGCGCCAGGGTGGTTTTTCTTTTCACCAGTGAGACGGGCAAC
AGCTGATTGCCCTTCACCGCCTGGCCCTGAGAGAGTTGCAGCAAGCGGTCCACGCTGGTTTGCCCCAGCA
GGCGAAAATCCTGTTTGATGGTGGTTAACGGCGGGATATAACATGAGCTGTCTTCGGTATCGTCGTATCC
CACTACCGAGATATCCGCACCAACGCGCAGCCCGGACTCGGTAATGGCGCGCATTGCGCCCAGCGCCATC
TGATCGTTGGCAACCAGCATCGCAGTGGGAACGATGCCCTCATTCAGCATTTGCATGGTTTGTTGAAAAC
CGGACATGGCACTCCAGTCGCCTTCCCGTTCCGCTATCGGCTGAATTTGATTGCGAGTGAGATATTTATG
CCAGCCAGCCAGACGCAGACGCGCCGAGACAGAACTTAATGGGCCCGCTAACAGCGCGATTTGCTGGTGA
CCCAATGCGACCAGATGCTCCACGCCCAGTCGCGTACCGTCTTCATGGGAGAAAATAATACTGTTGATGG
GTGTCTGGTCAGAGACATCAAGAAATAACGCCGGAACATTAGTGCAGGCAGCTTCCACAGCAATGGCATC
CTGGTCATCCAGCGGATAGTTAATGATCAGCCCACTGACGCGTTGCGCGAGAAGATTGTGCACCGCCGCT
TTACAGGCTTCGACGCCGCTTCGTTCTACCATCGACACCACCACGCTGGCACCCAGTTGATCGGCGCGAG
ATTTAATCGCCGCGACAATTTGCGACGGCGCGTGCAGGGCCAGACTGGAGGTGGCAACGCCAATCAGCAA
CGACTGTTTGCCCGCCAGTTGTTGTGCCACGCGGTTGGGAATGTAATTCAGCTCCGCCATCGCCGCTTCC
ACTTTTTCCCGCGTTTTCGCAGAAACGTGGCTGGCCTGGTTCACCACGCGGGAAACGGTCTGATAAGAGA
CACCGGCATACTCTGCGACATCGTATAACGTTACTGGTTTCACATTCACCACCCTGAATTGACTCTCTTC
CGGGCGCTATCATGCCATACCGCGAAAGGTTTTGCGCCATTCGATGGTGTCCGGGATCTCGACGCTCTCC
CTTATGCGACTCCTGCATTAGGAAGCAGCCCAGTAGTAGGTTGAGGCCGTTGAGCACCGCCGCCGCAAGG
AATGGTGCATGCAAGGAGATGGCGCCCAACAGTCCCCCGGCCACGGGGCCTGCCACCATACCCACGCCGA
AACAAGCGCTCATGAGCCCGAAGTGGCGAGCCCGATCTTCCCCATCGGTGATGTCGGCGATATAGGCGCC
AGCAACCGCACCTGTGGCGCCGGTGATGCCGGCCACGATGCGTCCGGCGTAGAGGATCGAGATCTCGATC
CCGCGAAATTAATACGACTCACTATAGGGGAATTGTGAGCGGATAACAATTCCCCTCTAGAAATAATTTT
GTTTAACTTTAAGAAGGAGATATACCATGGGCAGCAGCCATCATCATCATCATCACAGCAGCGGCCTGGA
AGTTCTGTTCCAGGGGCCCCAT
