>Addgene plasmid #49703 | pVRa42_4454 | addgene partial sequence | sequence record 77290 | pBRrevBam 5'-GGTGATGTCGGCGATATAGG-3'
CGGTGATGCCGGCCACGATGCGTCCGGCGTAGAGGATCGAGATCTCGATCCCGCGAAATTAATACGACTC
ACTATAGGGGAATTGTGAGCGGATAACAATTCCCCTCTAGAAATAATTTTGTTTAACTTTAAGAAGGAGA
TATACCATGGGCAGCAGCCATCATCATCATCATCACAGCAGCGGCCTGGAAGTTCTGTTCCAGGGGCCCC
ATATGGCAGCAACCGATATTAGCGCACTGCTGGATACCCTGTGGCGTCGTGAAGCAAGCCGTATTATTGG
TGCACTGGCACGTCAGCTGCGTGATGTTGGTCTGGCCGAAGAACTGGCACAGGATGCACTGGTTGCAGCA
CTGGAACATTGGCCTCGTAATGGTATTCCGGATAATCCGGCAGCATGGCTGATGACCACCGCAAAACATC
GTGCAATTGATCGTCTGCGTCATTATCAGCTGCAGCGTCGTAAACAGGATGCCCTGAGCTTTGAAATTGA
ACGTGAACAGCAGGCAGCAAGCGCAGCACAGCTGGTTGATCCGGATGATGATCTGGGTGATGATCAGCTG
CGTCTGATGTTTGTTGCATGTCATCCGGCACTGGGCACCGATGCACGTGTTGCACTGACCCTGCGTCTGC
TGGGTGGTCTGAGTACCGATGCAATTGCCCGTGCATTTCTGGTTCCGGAAGCAACCATTGCACAGCGTAT
TGTTCGTGCAAAACGTACCCTGAGCGATAAACAGGTTCCGTTTGAAGTTCCGCGTGGTAGCGAACGTCAT
GCACGTCTGGCAAGCGTTCTGGAAGTTCTGTATCTGATTTTTAACGAAGGCTATGCAGCCAGTGATGGTG
ATGATGCCCAGCGTCCGGCTCTGTGTCATGAAGCACTGAGCCTGATTGGTGTTCTGGCAGAGCAGATGCC
GACCGCAGCCGAAGTTCATGCACTGCGTGCACTGATGGCACTGCAGGCCAGCCGTA
